Addgene plasmid #238646: NanoLuc-CBP Fusion Vector
Purpose: Express NanoLuc-CBP Fusion Protein in Mammalian Cells under a CMV promoter
Depositing lab: Promega Corporation.
Backbone
  Vector backbone: pFN31K Nluc CMV-neo Flexi(R) Vector
  Vector type: Mammalian Expression
  Selectable markers: Neomycin
Growth in bacteria
  Bacterial resistance: Kanamycin, 50 μg/mL
  Growth temperature: 37°C
  Growth strain: DH5alpha
  Copy number: High Copy
Gene/Insert
  Gene/Insert name: CBP
  Species: H. sapiens (human)
  Mutation: None
  Entrez Gene: CREBBP (a.k.a. CBP, KAT3A, MKHK1, RSTS, RSTS1)
  Promoter: CMV
  Tag / fusion protein: NanoLuc (R) (N terminal on backbone)
  Cloning method: Other
Terms and licenses: Academic/Nonprofit Terms; Industry Terms
How to cite: NanoLuc-CBP Fusion Vector was a gift from Promega Corporation (Addgene plasmid # 238646 ; http://n2t.net/addgene:238646 ; RRID:Addgene_238646)
