[The description below was written by a language model from this plasmid's Addgene catalogue record and pLannotate feature annotations shown in this document.]
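Description:
NanoLuc-CBP Fusion Vector is a mammalian expression plasmid of about 12 kb, built on the pFN31K Nluc CMV-neo Flexi backbone, that produces human CBP (CREBBP, a histone and protein acetyltransferase and transcriptional coactivator) fused at its N terminus to NanoLuc luciferase. Transcription in mammalian cells is driven by the human cytomegalovirus immediate-early enhancer and promoter, followed by a chimeric β-globin/immunoglobulin intron that generally improves expression. The human codon-optimized Nluc coding sequence lies immediately upstream of the CREBBP open reading frame, which spans roughly 7.3 kb, consistent with a full-length or near full-length protein; the record lists no mutations. An SV40 polyadenylation signal lies downstream of the fusion cassette. A T7 promoter just ahead of Nluc, with a partial T7 terminator match after the insert, could also allow in vitro transcription with T7 RNA polymerase.

A single neo (nptII) gene serves both hosts. It sits behind tandem SV40 early and bacterial EM7 promoters and ends with a synthetic poly(A) signal, so it confers kanamycin resistance in E. coli and neomycin-class selection for stable mammalian lines. The annotation identifies the replication origin as p15A, normally a medium-copy origin, whereas the catalogue lists the plasmid as high copy; the record does not resolve this difference. Several other short hits (M13 ori, bom, IS1, cer, RSF ori, large T antigen, SET1) are fragments and probably backbone remnants rather than functional elements.

The stated purpose is simply to express the NanoLuc-CBP fusion in mammalian cells. Such luciferase-tagged proteins are commonly used as luminescent reporters or energy-transfer donors, though the record names no specific assay.
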