Features (pLannotate 1.2.2; 22 found; start..end, strand, type, name):
    140..517     +  enhancer       CMV enhancer: human cytomegalovirus immediate early enhancer
    519..718     +  promoter       CMV promoter: human cytomegalovirus (CMV) immediate early promoter
    857..989     +  intron         chimeric intron: chimera between introns from human β-globin and immunoglobulin heavy chain genes
   1033..1051    +  promoter       T7 promoter: promoter for bacteriophage T7 RNA polymerase
   1065..1577    +  CDS            Nluc: NanoLuc® luciferase human codon-optimized
   1599..8924    +  CDS            CREBBP: CBP_HUMAN - Also known as CBP. Experimental evidence at protein level: Swiss-Prot protein existence level 1. Acetylates histones, giving a specific tag for transcriptional activation (PubMed:24616510). Also acetylates non- histone proteins, like DDX21, FBL, IRF2, MAFG, NCOA3, POLR1E/PAF53 and FOXO1 (PubMed:10490106, PubMed:11154691, PubMed:12738767, PubMed:12929931, PubMed:9707565, PubMed:24207024, PubMed:28790157, PubMed:30540930). Binds specifically to phosphorylated CREB and enhances its transcriptional activity toward cAMP-responsive genes. Acts as a coactivator of ALX1. Acts as a circadia
   8933..8988    +  misc_feature   MCS: pUC18/19 multiple cloning site
   8995..9044    +  CDS            SET1 (fragment): solubility-enhancement tag derived from T7 phage gene 10B
   9052..9071    +  terminator     T7 terminator (fragment): transcription terminator for bacteriophage T7 RNA polymerase
   9093..9214    -  polyA_signal   SV40 poly(A) signal: SV40 polyadenylation signal
   9237..9305    -  CDS            large T antigen (fragment): large T antigen from SV40 (simian virus 40)
   9310..9342    +  rep_origin     M13 ori (fragment): M13 bacteriophage origin of replication; arrow indicates direction of (+) strand synthesis
   9343..9394    -  misc_feature   bom (fragment): basis of mobility region from pBR322
   9459..9816    +  promoter       SV40 promoter: SV40 enhancer and early promoter
   9831..9878    +  promoter       EM7 promoter: synthetic bacterial promoter&nbsp
   9910..10701   +  CDS            neo: KKA2_KLEPN - Also known as kan, nptII. Experimental evidence at protein level: Swiss-Prot protein existence level 1. Resistance to kanamycin, neomycin, paromomycin, ribostamycin, butirosin and gentamicin B. From Klebsiella pneumoniae.
  10768..10816   +  polyA_signal   poly(A) signal: synthetic polyadenylation signal
  10973..11518   +  rep_origin     p15A ori: Plasmids containing the medium-copy-number p15A origin of replication can be propagated in E. coli cells that contain a second plasmid with the ColE1 origin.
  11606..11661   +  rep_origin     RSF ori (fragment): Plasmids containing the RSF 1030 origin of replication can be propagated in E. coli cells that contain additional plasmids with compatible origins.
  11760..11786   -  misc_feature   bom (fragment): basis of mobility region from pBR322
  11780..11827   -  mobile_element IS1 (fragment): prokaryotic transposable element IS1
  11835..11906   +  misc_feature   cer region (fragment): ColE1-derived recombination site that helps to maintain plasmids as monomers
>Addgene plasmid #238646 | NanoLuc-CBP Fusion Vector | addgene full sequence | sequence record 481227 | Addgene NGS Result
TCAATATTGGCCATTAGCCATATTATTCATTGGTTATATAGCATAAATCAATATTGGCTATTGGCCATTG
CATACGTTGTATCTATATCATAATATGTACATTTATATTGGCTCATGTCCAATATGACCGCCATGTTGGC
ATTGATTATTGACTAGTTATTAATAGTAATCAATTACGGGGTCATTAGTTCATAGCCCATATATGGAGTT
CCGCGTTACATAACTTACGGTAAATGGCCCGCCTGGCTGACCGCCCAACGACCCCCGCCCATTGACGTCA
ATAATGACGTATGTTCCCATAGTAACGCCAATAGGGACTTTCCATTGACGTCAATGGGTGGAGTATTTAC
GGTAAACTGCCCACTTGGCAGTACATCAAGTGTATCATATGCCAAGTCCGCCCCCTATTGACGTCAATGA
CGGTAAATGGCCCGCCTGGCATTATGCCCAGTACATGACCTTACGGGACTTTCCTACTTGGCAGTACATC
TACGTATTAGTCATCGCTATTACCATGGTGATGCGGTTTTGGCAGTACACCAATGGGCGTGGATAGCGGT
TTGACTCACGGGGATTTCCAAGTCTCCACCCCATTGACGTCAATGGGAGTTTGTTTTGGCACCAAAATCA
ACGGGACTTTCCAAAATGTCGTAATAACCCCGCCCCGTTGACGCAAATGGGCGGTAGGCGTGTACGGTGG
GAGGTCTATATAAGCAGAGCTGGTTTAGTGAACCGTCAGATCACTAGAAGCTTTATTGCGGTAGTTTATC
ACAGTTAAATTGCTAACGCAGTCAGTGCTTCTGACACAACAGTCTCGAACTTAAGCTGCAGAAGTTGGTC
GTGAGGCACTGGGCAGGTAAGTATCAAGGTTACAAGACAGGTTTAAGGAGACCAATAGAAACTGGGCTTG
TCGAGACAGAGAAGACTCTTGCGTTTCTGATAGGCACCTATTGGTCTTACTGACATCCACTTTGCCTTTC
TCTCCACAGGTGTCCACTCCCAGTTCAATTACAGCTCTTAAGGCTAGAGTATTAATACGACTCACTATAG
GGCTAGCGCTCACCATGGTCTTCACACTCGAAGATTTCGTTGGGGACTGGCGACAGACAGCCGGCTACAA
CCTGGACCAAGTCCTTGAACAGGGAGGTGTGTCCAGTTTGTTTCAGAATCTCGGGGTGTCCGTAACTCCG
ATCCAAAGGATTGTCCTGAGCGGTGAAAATGGGCTGAAGATCGACATCCATGTCATCATCCCGTATGAAG
GTCTGAGCGGCGACCAAATGGGCCAGATCGAAAAAATTTTTAAGGTGGTGTACCCTGTGGATGATCATCA
CTTTAAGGTGATCCTGCACTATGGCACACTGGTAATCGACGGGGTTACGCCGAACATGATCGACTATTTC
GGACGGCCGTATGAAGGCATCGCCGTGTTCGACGGCAAAAAGATCACTGTAACAGGGACCCTGTGGAACG
GCAACAAAATTATCGACGAGCGCCTGATCAACCCCGACGGCTCCCTGCTGTTCCGAGTAACCATCAACGG
AGTGACCGGCTGGCGGCTGTGCGAACGCATTCTGGCGGGCTCGAGCGGCGCGATCGCCATGGCTGAGAAC
TTGCTGGACGGACCGCCCAACCCCAAAAGAGCCAAACTCAGCTCGCCCGGTTTCTCGGCGAATGACAGCA
CAGATTTTGGATCATTGTTTGACTTGGAAAATGATCTTCCTGATGAGCTGATACCCAATGGAGGAGAATT
AGGCCTTTTAAACAGTGGGAACCTTGTTCCAGATGCTGCTTCCAAACATAAACAACTGTCGGAGCTTCTA
CGAGGAGGCAGCGGCTCTAGTATCAACCCAGGAATAGGAAATGTGAGCGCCAGCAGCCCCGTGCAGCAGG
GCCTGGGTGGCCAGGCTCAAGGGCAGCCGAACAGTGCTAACATGGCCAGCCTCAGTGCCATGGGCAAGAG
CCCTCTGAGCCAGGGAGATTCTTCAGCCCCCAGCCTGCCTAAACAGGCAGCCAGCACCTCTGGGCCCACC
CCCGCTGCCTCCCAAGCACTGAATCCGCAAGCACAAAAGCAAGTGGGGCTGGCGACTAGCAGCCCTGCCA
CGTCACAGACTGGACCTGGTATCTGCATGAATGCTAACTTTAACCAGACCCACCCAGGCCTCCTCAATAG
TAACTCTGGCCATAGCTTAATTAATCAGGCTTCACAAGGGCAGGCGCAAGTCATGAATGGATCTCTTGGG
GCTGCTGGCAGAGGAAGGGGAGCTGGAATGCCGTACCCTACTCCAGCCATGCAGGGCGCCTCGAGCAGCG
TGCTGGCTGAGACCCTAACGCAGGTTTCCCCGCAAATGACTGGTCACGCGGGACTGAACACCGCACAGGC
AGGAGGCATGGCCAAGATGGGAATAACTGGGAACACAAGTCCATTTGGACAGCCCTTTAGTCAAGCTGGA
GGGCAGCCAATGGGAGCCACTGGAGTGAACCCCCAGTTAGCCAGCAAACAGAGCATGGTCAACAGTTTGC
CCACCTTCCCTACAGATATCAAGAATACTTCAGTCACCAACGTGCCAAATATGTCTCAGATGCAAACATC
AGTGGGAATTGTACCCACACAAGCAATTGCAACAGGCCCCACTGCAGATCCTGAAAAACGCAAACTGATA
CAGCAGCAGCTGGTTCTACTGCTTCATGCTCATAAGTGTCAGAGACGAGAGCAAGCAAACGGAGAGGTTC
GGGCCTGCTCGCTCCCGCATTGTCGAACCATGAAAAACGTTTTGAATCACATGACGCATTGTCAGGCTGG
GAAAGCCTGCCAAGTTGCCCATTGTGCATCTTCACGACAAATCATCTCTCATTGGAAGAACTGCACACGA
CATGACTGTCCTGTTTGCCTCCCTTTGAAAAATGCCAGTGACAAGCGAAACCAACAAACCATCCTGGGGT
CTCCAGCTAGTGGAATTCAAAACACAATTGGTTCTGTTGGCACAGGGCAACAGAATGCCACTTCTTTAAG
TAACCCAAATCCCATAGACCCCAGCTCCATGCAGCGAGCCTATGCTGCTCTCGGACTCCCCTACATGAAC
CAGCCCCAGACGCAGCTGCAGCCTCAGGTTCCTGGCCAGCAACCAGCACAGCCTCAAACCCACCAGCAGA
TGAGGACTCTCAACCCCCTGGGAAATAATCCAATGAACATTCCAGCAGGAGGAATAACAACAGATCAGCA
GCCCCCAAACTTGATTTCAGAATCAGCTCTTCCGACTTCCCTGGGGGCCACAAACCCACTGATGAACGAT
GGCTCCAACTCTGGTAACATTGGAACCCTCAGCACTATACCAACAGCAGCTCCTCCTTCTAGCACCGGTG
TAAGGAAAGGCTGGCACGAACATGTCACTCAGGACCTGCGGAGCCATCTAGTGCATAAACTCGTCCAAGC
CATCTTCCCAACACCTGATCCCGCAGCTCTAAAGGATCGCCGCATGGAAAACCTGGTAGCCTATGCTAAG
AAAGTGGAAGGGGACATGTACGAGTCTGCCAACAGCAGGGATGAATATTATCACTTATTAGCAGAGAAAA
TCTACAAGATACAAAAAGAACTAGAAGAAAAACGGAGGTCGCGTTTACATAAACAAGGCATCTTGGGGAA
CCAGCCAGCCTTACCAGCCCCGGGGGCTCAGCCCCCTGTGATTCCACAGGCACAACCTGTGAGACCTCCA
AATGGACCCCTGTCCCTGCCAGTGAATCGCATGCAAGTTTCTCAAGGGATGAATTCATTTAACCCCATGT
CCTTGGGGAACGTCCAGTTGCCACAAGCACCCATGGGACCTCGTGCAGCCTCCCCAATGAACCACTCTGT
CCAGATGAACAGCATGGGCTCAGTGCCAGGGATGGCCATTTCTCCTTCCCGAATGCCTCAGCCTCCGAAC
ATGATGGGTGCACACACCAACAACATGATGGCCCAGGCGCCCGCTCAGAGCCAGTTTCTGCCACAGAACC
AGTTCCCGTCATCCAGCGGGGCGATGAGTGTGGGCATGGGGCAGCCGCCAGCCCAAACAGGCGTGTCACA
GGGACAGGTGCCTGGTGCTGCTCTTCCTAACCCTCTCAACATGCTGGGGCCTCAGGCCAGCCAGCTACCT
TGCCCTCCAGTGACACAGTCACCACTGCACCCAACACCGCCTCCTGCTTCCACGGCTGCTGGCATGCCAT
CTCTCCAGCACACGACACCACCTGGGATGACTCCTCCCCAGCCAGCAGCTCCCACTCAGCCATCAACTCC
TGTGTCGTCTTCCGGGCAGACTCCCACCCCGACTCCTGGCTCAGTGCCCAGTGCTACCCAAACCCAGAGC
ACCCCTACAGTCCAGGCAGCAGCCCAGGCCCAGGTGACCCCGCAGCCTCAAACCCCAGTTCAGCCCCCGT
CTGTGGCTACCCCTCAGTCATCGCAGCAACAGCCGACGCCTGTGCACGCCCAGCCTCCTGGCACACCGCT
TTCCCAGGCAGCAGCCAGCATTGATAACAGAGTCCCTACCCCCTCCTCGGTGGCCAGCGCAGAAACCAAT
TCCCAGCAGCCAGGACCTGACGTACCTGTGCTGGAAATGAAGACGGAGACCCAAGCAGAGGACACTGAGC
CCGATCCTGGTGAATCCAAAGGGGAGCCCAGGTCTGAGATGATGGAGGAGGATTTGCAAGGAGCTTCCCA
AGTTAAAGAAGAAACAGACATAGCAGAGCAGAAATCAGAACCAATGGAAGTGGATGAAAAGAAACCTGAA
GTGAAAGTAGAAGTTAAAGAGGAAGAAGAGAGTAGCAGTAACGGCACAGCCTCTCAGTCAACATCTCCTT
CGCAGCCGCGCAAAAAAATCTTTAAACCAGAGGAGTTACGCCAGGCCCTCATGCCAACCCTAGAAGCACT
GTATCGACAGGACCCAGAGTCATTACCTTTCCGGCAGCCTGTAGATCCCCAGCTCCTCGGAATTCCAGAC
TATTTTGACATCGTAAAGAATCCCATGGACCTCTCCACCATCAAGCGGAAGCTGGACACAGGGCAATACC
AAGAGCCCTGGCAGTACGTGGACGACGTCTGGCTCATGTTCAACAATGCCTGGCTCTATAATCGCAAGAC
ATCCCGAGTCTATAAGTTTTGCAGTAAGCTTGCAGAGGTCTTTGAGCAGGAAATTGACCCTGTCATGCAG
TCCCTTGGATATTGCTGTGGACGCAAGTATGAGTTTTCCCCACAGACTTTGTGCTGCTATGGGAAGCAGC
TGTGTACCATTCCTCGCGATGCTGCCTACTACAGCTATCAGAATAGGTATCATTTCTGTGAGAAGTGTTT
CACAGAGATCCAGGGCGAGAATGTGACCCTGGGTGACGACCCTTCACAGCCCCAGACGACAATTTCAAAG
GATCAGTTTGAAAAGAAGAAAAATGATACCTTAGACCCCGAACCTTTCGTTGATTGCAAGGAGTGTGGCC
GGAAGATGCATCAGATTTGCGTTCTGCACTATGACATCATTTGGCCTTCAGGTTTTGTGTGCGACAACTG
CTTGAAGAAAACTGGCAGACCTCGAAAAGAAAACAAATTCAGTGCTAAGAGGCTGCAGACCACAAGACTG
GGAAACCACTTGGAAGACCGAGTGAACAAATTTTTGCGGCGCCAGAATCACCCTGAAGCCGGGGAGGTTT
TTGTCCGAGTGGTGGCCAGCTCAGACAAGACGGTGGAGGTCAAGCCCGGGATGAAGTCACGGTTTGTGGA
TTCTGGGGAAATGTCTGAATCTTTCCCATATCGAACCAAAGCTCTGTTTGCTTTTGAGGAAATTGACGGC
GTGGATGTCTGCTTTTTTGGAATGCACGTCCAAGAATACGGCTCTGATTGCCCCCCTCCAAACACGAGGC
GTGTGTACATTTCTTATCTGGATAGTATTCATTTCTTCCGGCCACGTTGCCTCCGCACAGCCGTTTACCA
TGAGATCCTTATTGGATATTTAGAGTATGTGAAGAAATTAGGGTATGTGACAGGGCACATCTGGGCCTGT
CCTCCAAGTGAAGGAGATGATTACATCTTCCATTGCCACCCACCTGATCAAAAAATACCCAAGCCAAAAC
GACTGCAGGAGTGGTACAAAAAGATGCTGGACAAGGCGTTTGCAGAGCGGATCATCCATGACTACAAGGA
TATTTTCAAACAAGCAACTGAAGACAGGCTCACCAGTGCCAAGGAACTGCCCTATTTTGAAGGTGATTTC
TGGCCCAATGTGTTAGAAGAGAGCATTAAGGAACTAGAACAAGAAGAAGAGGAGAGGAAAAAGGAAGAGA
GCACTGCAGCCAGTGAAACCACTGAGGGCAGTCAGGGCGACAGCAAGAATGCCAAGAAGAAGAACAACAA
GAAAACCAACAAGAACAAAAGCAGCATCAGCCGCGCCAACAAGAAGAAGCCCAGCATGCCCAACGTGTCC
AATGACCTGTCCCAGAAGCTGTATGCCACCATGGAGAAGCACAAGGAGGTCTTCTTCGTGATCCACCTGC
ACGCTGGGCCTGTCATCAACACCCTGCCCCCCATCGTCGACCCCGACCCCCTGCTCAGCTGTGACCTCAT
GGATGGGCGCGACGCCTTCCTCACCCTCGCCAGAGACAAGCACTGGGAGTTCTCCTCCTTGCGCCGCTCC
AAGTGGTCCACGCTCTGCATGCTGGTGGAGCTGCACACCCAGGGCCAGGACCGCTTTGTCTACACCTGCA
ACGAGTGCAAGCACCACGTGGAGACGCGCTGGCACTGCACTGTGTGCGAGGACTACGACCTCTGCATCAA
CTGCTATAACACGAAGAGCCATGCCCATAAGATGGTGAAGTGGGGGCTGGGCCTGGATGACGAGGGCAGC
AGCCAGGGCGAGCCACAGTCAAAGAGCCCCCAGGAGTCACGCCGGCTGAGCATCCAGCGCTGCATCCAGT
CGCTGGTGCACGCGTGCCAGTGCCGCAACGCCAACTGCTCGCTGCCATCCTGCCAGAAGATGAAGCGGGT
GGTGCAGCACACCAAGGGCTGCAAACGCAAGACCAACGGGGGCTGCCCGGTGTGCAAGCAGCTCATCGCC
CTCTGCTGCTACCACGCCAAGCACTGCCAAGAAAACAAATGCCCCGTGCCCTTCTGCCTCAACATCAAAC
ACAAGCTCCGCCAGCAGCAGATCCAGCACCGCCTGCAGCAGGCCCAGCTCATGCGCCGGCGGATGGCCAC
CATGAACACCCGCAACGTGCCTCAGCAGAGTCTGCCTTCTCCTACCTCAGCACCGCCCGGGACCCCCACA
CAGCAGCCCAGCACACCCCAGACGCCGCAGCCCCCTGCCCAGCCCCAACCCTCACCCGTGAGCATGTCAC
CAGCTGGCTTCCCCAGCGTGGCCCGGACTCAGCCCCCCACCACGGTGTCCACAGGGAAGCCTACCAGCCA
GGTGCCGGCCCCCCCACCCCCGGCCCAGCCCCCTCCTGCAGCGGTGGAAGCGGCTCGGCAGATCGAGCGT
GAGGCCCAGCAGCAGCAGCACCTGTACCGGGTGAACATCAACAACAGCATGCCCCCAGGACGCACGGGCA
TGGGGACCCCGGGGAGCCAGATGGCCCCCGTGAGCCTGAATGTGCCCCGACCCAACCAGGTGAGCGGGCC
CGTCATGCCCAGCATGCCTCCCGGGCAGTGGCAGCAGGCGCCCCTTCCCCAGCAGCAGCCCATGCCAGGC
TTGCCCAGGCCTGTGATATCCATGCAGGCCCAGGCGGCCGTGGCTGGGCCCCGGATGCCCAGCGTGCAGC
CACCCAGGAGCATCTCACCCAGCGCTCTGCAAGACCTGCTGCGGACCCTGAAGTCGCCCAGCTCCCCTCA
GCAGCAACAGCAGGTGCTGAACATTCTCAAATCAAACCCGCAGCTAATGGCAGCTTTCATCAAACAGCGC
ACAGCCAAGTACGTGGCCAATCAGCCCGGCATGCAGCCCCAGCCTGGCCTCCAGTCCCAGCCCGGCATGC
AACCCCAGCCTGGCATGCACCAGCAGCCCAGCCTGCAGAACCTGAATGCCATGCAGGCTGGCGTGCCGCG
GCCCGGTGTGCCTCCACAGCAGCAGGCGATGGGAGGCCTGAACCCCCAGGGCCAGGCCTTGAACATCATG
AACCCAGGACACAACCCCAACATGGCGAGTATGAATCCACAGTACCGAGAAATGTTACGGAGGCAGCTGC
TGCAGCAGCAGCAGCAACAGCAGCAGCAACAACAGCAGCAACAGCAGCAGCAGCAAGGGAGTGCCGGCAT
GGCTGGGGGCATGGCGGGGCACGGCCAGTTCCAGCAGCCTCAAGGACCCGGAGGCTACCCACCGGCCATG
CAGCAGCAGCAGCGCATGCAGCAGCATCTCCCCCTCCAGGGCAGCTCCATGGGCCAGATGGCGGCTCAGA
TGGGACAGCTTGGCCAGATGGGGCAGCCGGGGCTGGGGGCAGACAGCACCCCCAACATCCAGCAAGCCCT
GCAGCAGCGGATTCTGCAGCAACAGCAGATGAAGCAGCAGATTGGGTCCCCAGGCCAGCCGAACCCCATG
AGCCCCCAGCAACACATGCTCTCAGGACAGCCACAGGCCTCGCATCTCCCTGGCCAGCAGATCGCCACGT
CCCTTAGTAACCAGGTGCGGTCTCCAGCCCCTGTCCAGTCTCCACGGCCCCAGTCCCAGCCTCCACATTC
CAGCCCGTCACCACGGATACAGCCCCAGCCTTCGCCACACCACGTCTCACCCCAGACTGGTTCCCCCCAC
CCCGGACTCGCAGTCACCATGGCCAGCTCCATAGATCAGGGACACTTGGGGAACCCCGAACAGAGTGCAA
TGCTCCCCCAGCTGAACACCCCCAGCAGGAGTGCGCTGTCCAGCGAACTGTCCCTGGTCGGGGACACCAC
GGGGGACACGCTAGAGAAGTTTGTGGAGGGCTTGGTTTAAACGAATTCGGGCTCGGTACCCGGGGATCCT
CTAGAGTCGACCTGCAGGCATGCAAGCTGATCCGGCTGCTAACAAAGCCCGAAAGGAAGCTGAGTTGGCT
GCTGCCACCGCTGAGCAATAACTAGCATAACCCCTTGGGGCGGCCGCTTCGAGCAGACATGATAAGATAC
ATTGATGAGTTTGGACAAACCACAACTAGAATGCAGTGAAAAAAATGCTTTATTTGTGAAATTTGTGATG
CTATTGCTTTATTTGTAACCATTATAAGCTGCAATAAACAAGTTAACAACAACAATTGCATTCATTTTAT
GTTTCAGGTTCAGGGGGAGATGTGGGAGGTTTTTTTAAGCAAGTAAAACCTCTACAAATGTGGTAAAATC
GAATTTTAACAAAATATTAACGCTTACAATTTCCTGATGCGGTATTTTCTCCTTACGCATCTGTGCGGTA
TTTCACACCGCATACGCGGATCTGCGCAGCACCATGGCCTGAAATAACCTCTGAAAGAGGAACTTGGTTA
GGTACCTTCTGAGGCGGAAAGAACCAGCTGTGGAATGTGTGTCAGTTAGGGTGTGGAAAGTCCCCAGGCT
CCCCAGCAGGCAGAAGTATGCAAAGCATGCATCTCAATTAGTCAGCAACCAGGTGTGGAAAGTCCCCAGG
CTCCCCAGCAGGCAGAAGTATGCAAAGCATGCATCTCAATTAGTCAGCAACCATAGTCCCGCCCCTAACT
CCGCCCATCCCGCCCCTAACTCCGCCCAGTTCCGCCCATTCTCCGCCCCATGGCTGACTAATTTTTTTTA
TTTATGCAGAGGCCGAGGCCGCCTCGGCCTCTGAGCTATTCCAGAAGTAGTGAGGAGGCTTTTTTGGAGG
CCTAGGCTTTTGCAAAAAGCTTAATTAACTGTTGGCAATTAATCATCGGCATAGTATATCGGCATAGTAT
AATACGACAAGGTGAGGAACTAAACCCAGGAGGCAGATCATGATTGAACAAGATGGATTGCACGCAGGTT
CTCCGGCCGCTTGGGTGGAGAGGCTATTCGGCTATGACTGGGCACAACAGACAATCGGCTGCTCTGATGC
CGCCGTGTTCCGGCTGTCAGCGCAGGGGCGCCCGGTTCTTTTTGTCAAGACCGACCTGTCCGGTGCCCTG
AATGAACTGCAGGACGAGGCAGCGCGGCTATCGTGGCTGGCCACGACGGGCGTTCCTTGCGCAGCTGTGC
TCGACGTTGTCACTGAAGCGGGAAGGGACTGGCTGCTATTGGGCGAAGTGCCGGGGCAGGATCTCCTGTC
ATCTCACCTTGCTCCTGCCGAGAAAGTATCCATCATGGCTGATGCAATGCGGCGGCTGCATACGCTTGAT
CCGGCTACCTGCCCATTCGACCACCAAGCGAAACATCGCATCGAGCGAGCACGTACTCGGATGGAAGCCG
GTCTTGTCGATCAGGATGATCTGGACGAAGAGCATCAGGGGCTCGCGCCAGCCGAACTGTTCGCCAGGCT
CAAGGCGCGCATGCCCGACGGCGAGGATCTCGTCGTGACCCATGGCGATGCCTGCTTGCCGAATATCATG
GTGGAAAATGGCCGCTTTTCTGGATTCATCGACTGTGGCCGGCTGGGTGTGGCGGACCGCTATCAGGACA
TAGCGTTGGCTACCCGTGATATTGCTGAAGAGCTTGGCGGCGAATGGGCTGACCGCTTCCTCGTGCTTTA
CGGTATCGCCGCTCCCGATTCGCAGCGCATCGCCTTCTATCGCCTTCTTGACGAGTTCTTCTGAGCGGGA
CTCTGGGGTTCGAAATGACCGACCAAGCGACGCCCAACCTGCCATCACGATGGCCGCAATAAAATATCTT
TATTTTCATTACATCTGTGTGTTGGTTTTTTGTGTGAATCGATAGCGATAAGGATCCGCTCATGCGATGA
TAAGCTGTCAAACATGAGAATTACAACTTATATCGTATGGGGCTGACTTCAGGTGCTACATTTGAAGAGA
TAAATTGCACTGAAATCTAGAAATATTTTATCTGATTAATAAGATGATCTTCTTGAGATCGTTTTGGTCT
GCGCGTAATCTCTTGCTCTGAAAACGAAAAAACCGCCTTGCAGGGCGGTTTTTCGAAGGTTCTCTGAGCT
ACCAACTCTTTGAACCGAGGTAACTGGCTTGGAGGAGCGCAGTCACCAAAACTTGTCCTTTCAGTTTAGC
CTTAACCGGCGCATGACTTCAAGACTAACTCCTCTAAATCAATTACCAGTGGCTGCTGCCAGTGGTGCTT
TTGCATGTCTTTCCGGGTTGGACTCAAGACGATAGTTACCGGATAAGGCGCAGCGGTCGGACTGAACGGG
GGGTTCGTGCATACAGTCCAGCTTGGAGCGAACTGCCTACCCGGAACTGAGTGTCAGGCGTGGAATGAGA
CAAACGCGGCCATAACAGCGGAATGACACCGGTAAACCGAAAGGCAGGAACAGGAGAGCGCACGAGGGAG
CCGCCAGGGGGAAACGCCTGGTATCTTTATAGTCCTGTCGGGTTTCGCCACCACTGATTTGAGCGTCAGA
TTTCGTGATGCTTGTCAGGGGGGCGGAGCCTATGGAAAAACGGCTTTGCCGCGGCCCTCTCACTTCCCTG
TTAAGTATCTTCCTGGCATCTTCCAGGAAATCTCCGCCCCGTTCGTAAGCCATTTCCGCTCGCCGCAGTC
GAACGACCGAGCGTAGCGAGTCAGTGAGCGAGGAAGCGGAATATATCCTGTATCACATATTCTGCTGACG
CACCGGTGCAGCCTTTTTTCTCCTGCCACATGAAGCACTTCACTGACACCCTCATCAGTGCCAACATAGT
AAGCCAGTATACACTCCGCTAGCGCTGATGTCCGGCGGTGCTTTTGCCGTTACGCACCACCCCGTCATGA
GATTACGCGTTTTAGCGGTGCGTACAATTAAGGGATTATGGTAAATCCACTTACTGTCTGCCCTCGTAGC
CATCGAGATAAACCGCAGTACTCCGGCCACGATGCGTCCGGCGTAGAGGATCGAGATCT
